Addgene plasmid #76387: PTK2B gRNA (BRDN0001148298)
Purpose: 3rd generation lentiviral gRNA plasmid targeting human PTK2B
Depositing lab: John Doench & David Root. Depositing organization: Broad Institute. Publication: Optimized sgRNA design to maximize activity and minimize off-target effects of CRISPR-Cas9. Doench JG, Fusi N, Sullender M, Hegde M, Vaimberg EW, Donovan KF, Smith I, Tothova Z, Wilen C, Orchard R, Virgin HW, Listgarten J, Root DE. Nat Biotechnol. 2016 Jan 18. doi: 10.1038/nbt.3437. PubMed 26780180.
Backbone
  Vector backbone: lentiGuide-Puro
  Backbone manufacturer: Zhang Lab (Addgene plasmid # 52963)
  Vector type: Mammalian Expression, Lentiviral, CRISPR
  Selectable markers: Puromycin
Growth in bacteria
  Bacterial resistance: Ampicillin, 100 μg/mL
  Growth temperature: 37°C
  Growth strain: DH5alpha
  Copy number: High Copy
Gene/Insert
  Gene/Insert name: PTK2B (alt names: PTK2B; NM_004103.4)
  gRNA/shRNA sequence: TTGGTAAAAATAGAGCAGCG
  Species: H. sapiens (human)
  Entrez Gene: PTK2B (a.k.a. CADTK, CAKB, FADK2, FAK2, PKB, PTK, PYK2, RAFTK)
  Promoter: hU6
  Cloning method: Unknown
  Sequencing primers: 5′ U6-F; 3′ pS2-R
Terms and licenses: Academic/Nonprofit Terms; Industry Terms: Not Available to Industry
Depositor comments: The gRNA was designed to target the following Genbank reference sequence(s): NM_004103.4,NM_173174.2,NM_173175.2,NM_173176.2. Note that this plasmid does NOT contain Cas9. It should be used in conjunction with lentiCas9-Blast (Addgene #52962) or otherwise with cell lines already expressing Cas9. Browse the full kinome gRNA library at http://www.addgene.org/pooled-library/broadgpp-human-kinome/ or visit http://www.broadinstitute.org/rnai/public/ for detailed protocols and information.
How to cite: PTK2B gRNA (BRDN0001148298) was a gift from John Doench & David Root (Addgene plasmid # 76387 ; http://n2t.net/addgene:76387 ; RRID:Addgene_76387)
