[The description below was written by a language model from this plasmid's Addgene catalogue record and pLannotate feature annotations shown in this document.]
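Description:
PTK2B gRNA (BRDN0001148298) is a third-generation lentiviral guide RNA plasmid built on the lentiGuide-Puro backbone and designed to target human PTK2B, the kinase also known as PYK2 or FAK2. The guide was designed against several PTK2B reference transcripts and belongs to a human kinome gRNA collection. In bacteria the plasmid is maintained at high copy through a ColE1/pUC-type origin and selected with ampicillin via β-lactamase. An f1 origin, an SV40 origin and leftover lac, T7 and T3 cloning-vector elements are also annotated in the backbone.

The transfer cassette is framed by an RSV promoter fused to a truncated HIV-1 5' LTR, which makes genomic RNA production Tat-independent, and a self-inactivating ΔU3 3' LTR followed by an SV40 polyadenylation signal. Between them lie the Ψ packaging signal with a partial gag sequence, the RRE for Rev-dependent nuclear export, and a cPPT/CTS that aids nuclear import of the provirus. A human U6 RNA polymerase III promoter drives the PTK2B-specific spacer joined to the Streptococcus pyogenes Cas9 gRNA scaffold. Downstream, the EF-1α core promoter with its intron A expresses puromycin N-acetyltransferase for selection of transduced mammalian cells, and a WPRE enhances expression of that transcript.

The plasmid does not encode Cas9. It is meant to be packaged into lentivirus and delivered to cells that already express Cas9, or used alongside a separate Cas9 lentiviral vector, to disrupt PTK2B in knockout or loss-of-function experiments.
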