Features (pLannotate 1.2.2; 29 found; start..end, strand, type, name):
     14..80      +  CDS            small t antigen (fragment): SV40 (simian virus 40) small t antigen
    106..317     +  promoter       EF-1α core promoter: core promoter for human elongation factor EF-1α
    318..1256    +  intron         EF-1α intron A: intron upstream of the start codon of human EF-1α
   1278..1877    +  CDS            PuroR (fragment): puromycin N-acetyltransferase; pac from Streptomyces; confers resistance to puromycin
   1893..2481    +  misc_feature   WPRE: woodchuck hepatitis virus posttranscriptional regulatory element
   2532..2551    +  misc_feature   cPPT/CTS (fragment): central polypurine tract and central termination sequence of HIV-1
   2553..2786    +  LTR            3' LTR (ΔU3): self-inactivating 3' long terminal repeat (LTR) from HIV-1
   2864..2985    +  polyA_signal   SV40 poly(A) signal: SV40 polyadenylation signal
   3025..3160    +  rep_origin     SV40 ori: SV40 origin of replication
   3181..3199    -  promoter       T7 promoter: promoter for bacteriophage T7 RNA polymerase
   3207..3362    +  CDS            lacZα (fragment): LacZα fragment of β-galactosidase; lacZ fragment
   3367..3795    +  rep_origin     f1 ori (sequence partly withheld): f1 bacteriophage origin of replication; arrow indicates direction of (+) strand synthesis
   3848..3952    +  promoter       AmpR promoter: bla
   3953..4813    +  CDS            AmpR: β-lactamase; bla; confers resistance to ampicillin, carbenicillin, and related antibiotics
   4984..5572    +  rep_origin     ori: high-copy-number ColE1/pMB1/pBR322/pUC origin of replication
   5755..5847    +  CDS            lacI (fragment): lac repressor; lacI; The lac repressor binds to the lac operator to inhibit transcription in E. coli. This inhibition can be relieved by adding lactose or isopropyl-β-D-thiogalactopyranoside (IPTG).
   5860..5881    +  protein_bind   CAP binding site: CAP binding activates transcription in the presence of cAMP. E. coli catabolite activator protein
   5896..5926    +  promoter       lac promoter: promoter for the E. coli lac operon
   5934..5950    +  protein_bind   lac operator: The lac repressor binds to the lac operator to inhibit transcription in E. coli. This inhibition can be relieved by adding lactose or isopropyl-β-D-thiogalactopyranoside (IPTG). lac repressor encoded by lacI
   5995..6013    +  promoter       T3 promoter: promoter for bacteriophage T3 RNA polymerase
   6041..6267    +  promoter       RSV promoter: Rous sarcoma virus enhancer/promoter
   6268..6448    +  LTR            5' LTR (truncated): truncated 5' long terminal repeat (LTR) from HIV-1
   6495..6620    +  misc_feature   HIV-1 Ψ: packaging signal of human immunodeficiency virus type 1
   6604..6967    +  CDS            HIV-1 gag (fragment): gag protein from human immunodeficiency virus 1; gag
   7113..7346    +  misc_feature   RRE: The Rev response element (RRE) of HIV-1 allows for Rev-dependent mRNA export from the nucleus to the cytoplasm.
   7723..7749    +  CDS            Rev (fragment): human immunodeficiency virus 1 (HIV-1) Rev protein; rev; enhances nuclear export of unspliced and incompletely spliced viral mRNAs
   7753..7993    +  promoter       U6 promoter: RNA polymerase III promoter for human U6 snRNA
   8023..8098    +  misc_RNA       gRNA scaffold: guide RNA scaffold for the Streptococcus pyogenes CRISPR/Cas9 system
   8154..8271    +  misc_feature   cPPT/CTS: central polypurine tract and central termination sequence of HIV-1
>Addgene plasmid #76387 | PTK2B gRNA (BRDN0001148298) | addgene full sequence | sequence record 185740 | Addgene Assembled Sequence
CCCGGGTGCAAAGATGGATAAAGTTTTAAACAGAGAGGAATCTTTGCAGCTAATGGACCTTCTAGGTCTT
GAAAGGAGTGGGAATTGGCTCCGGTGCCCGTCAGTGGGCAGAGCGCACATCGCCCACAGTCCCCGAGAAG
TTGGGGGGAGGGGTCGGCAATTGATCCGGTGCCTAGAGAAGGTGGCGCGGGGTAAACTGGGAAAGTGATG
TCGTGTACTGGCTCCGCCTTTTTCCCGAGGGTGGGGGAGAACCGTATATAAGTGCAGTAGTCGCCGTGAA
CGTTCTTTTTCGCAACGGGTTTGCCGCCAGAACACAGGTAAGTGCCGTGTGTGGTTCCCGCGGGCCTGGC
CTCTTTACGGGTTATGGCCCTTGCGTGCCTTGAATTACTTCCACCTGGCTGCAGTACGTGATTCTTGATC
CCGAGCTTCGGGTTGGAAGTGGGTGGGAGAGTTCGAGGCCTTGCGCTTAAGGAGCCCCTTCGCCTCGTGC
TTGAGTTGAGGCCTGGCCTGGGCGCTGGGGCCGCCGCGTGCGAATCTGGTGGCACCTTCGCGCCTGTCTC
GCTGCTTTCGATAAGTCTCTAGCCATTTAAAATTTTTGATGACCTGCTGCGACGCTTTTTTTCTGGCAAG
ATAGTCTTGTAAATGCGGGCCAAGATCTGCACACTGGTATTTCGGTTTTTGGGGCCGCGGGCGGCGACGG
GGCCCGTGCGTCCCAGCGCACATGTTCGGCGAGGCGGGGCCTGCGAGCGCGGCCACCGAGAATCGGACGG
GGGTAGTCTCAAGCTGGCCGGCCTGCTCTGGTGCCTGGCCTCGCGCCGCCGTGTATCGCCCCGCCCTGGG
CGGCAAGGCTGGCCCGGTCGGCACCAGTTGCGTGAGCGGAAAGATGGCCGCTTCCCGGCCCTGCTGCAGG
GAGCTCAAAATGGAGGACGCGGCGCTCGGGAGAGCGGGCGGGTGAGTCACCCACACAAAGGAAAAGGGCC
TTTCCGTCCTCAGCCGTCGCTTCATGTGACTCCACGGAGTACCGGGCGCCGTCCAGGCACCTCGATTAGT
TCTCGAGCTTTTGGAGTACGTCGTCTTTAGGTTGGGGGGAGGGGTTTTATGCGATGGAGTTTCCCCACAC
TGAGTGGGTGGAGACTGAAGTTAGGCCAGCTTGGCACTTGATGTAATTCTCCTTGGAATTTGCCCTTTTT
GAGTTTGGATCTTGGTTCATTCTCAAGCCTCAGACAGTGGTTCAAAGTTTTTTTCTTCCATTTCAGGTGT
CGTGACGTACGGCCACCATGACCGAGTACAAGCCCACGGTGCGCCTCGCCACCCGCGACGACGTCCCCAG
GGCCGTACGCACCCTCGCCGCCGCGTTCGCCGACTACCCCGCCACGCGCCACACCGTCGATCCGGACCGC
CACATCGAGCGGGTCACCGAGCTGCAAGAACTCTTCCTCACGCGCGTCGGGCTCGACATCGGCAAGGTGT
GGGTCGCGGACGACGGCGCCGCCGTGGCGGTCTGGACCACGCCGGAGAGCGTCGAAGCGGGGGCGGTGTT
CGCCGAGATCGGCCCGCGCATGGCCGAGTTGAGCGGTTCCCGGCTGGCCGCGCAGCAACAGATGGAAGGC
CTCCTGGCGCCGCACCGGCCCAAGGAGCCCGCGTGGTTCCTGGCCACCGTCGGAGTCTCGCCCGACCACC
AGGGCAAGGGTCTGGGCAGCGCCGTCGTGCTCCCCGGAGTGGAGGCGGCCGAGCGCGCCGGGGTGCCCGC
CTTCCTGGAGACCTCCGCGCCCCGCAACCTCCCCTTCTACGAGCGGCTCGGCTTCACCGTCACCGCCGAC
GTCGAGGTGCCCGAAGGACCGCGCACCTGGTGCATGACCCGCAAGCCCGGTGCCTGAACGCGTTAAGTCG
ACAATCAACCTCTGGATTACAAAATTTGTGAAAGATTGACTGGTATTCTTAACTATGTTGCTCCTTTTAC
GCTATGTGGATACGCTGCTTTAATGCCTTTGTATCATGCTATTGCTTCCCGTATGGCTTTCATTTTCTCC
TCCTTGTATAAATCCTGGTTGCTGTCTCTTTATGAGGAGTTGTGGCCCGTTGTCAGGCAACGTGGCGTGG
TGTGCACTGTGTTTGCTGACGCAACCCCCACTGGTTGGGGCATTGCCACCACCTGTCAGCTCCTTTCCGG
GACTTTCGCTTTCCCCCTCCCTATTGCCACGGCGGAACTCATCGCCGCCTGCCTTGCCCGCTGCTGGACA
GGGGCTCGGCTGTTGGGCACTGACAATTCCGTGGTGTTGTCGGGGAAATCATCGTCCTTTCCTTGGCTGC
TCGCCTGTGTTGCCACCTGGATTCTGCGCGGGACGTCCTTCTGCTACGTCCCTTCGGCCCTCAATCCAGC
GGACCTTCCTTCCCGCGGCCTGCTGCCGGCTCTGCGGCCTCTTCCGCGTCTTCGCCTTCGCCCTCAGACG
AGTCGGATCTCCCTTTGGGCCGCCTCCCCGCGTCGACTTTAAGACCAATGACTTACAAGGCAGCTGTAGA
TCTTAGCCACTTTTTAAAAGAAAAGGGGGGACTGGAAGGGCTAATTCACTCCCAACGAAGACAAGATCTG
CTTTTTGCTTGTACTGGGTCTCTCTGGTTAGACCAGATCTGAGCCTGGGAGCTCTCTGGCTAACTAGGGA
ACCCACTGCTTAAGCCTCAATAAAGCTTGCCTTGAGTGCTTCAAGTAGTGTGTGCCCGTCTGTTGTGTGA
CTCTGGTAACTAGAGATCCCTCAGACCCTTTTAGTCAGTGTGGAAAATCTCTAGCAGTACGTATAGTAGT
TCATGTCATCTTATTATTCAGTATTTATAACTTGCAAAGAAATGAATATCAGAGAGTGAGAGGAACTTGT
TTATTGCAGCTTATAATGGTTACAAATAAAGCAATAGCATCACAAATTTCACAAATAAAGCATTTTTTTC
ACTGCATTCTAGTTGTGGTTTGTCCAAACTCATCAATGTATCTTATCATGTCTGGCTCTAGCTATCCCGC
CCCTAACTCCGCCCATCCCGCCCCTAACTCCGCCCAGTTCCGCCCATTCTCCGCCCCATGGCTGACTAAT
TTTTTTTATTTATGCAGAGGCCGAGGCCGCCTCGGCCTCTGAGCTATTCCAGAAGTAGTGAGGAGGCTTT
TTTGGAGGCCTAGGGACGTACCCAATTCGCCCTATAGTGAGTCGTATTACGCGCGCTCACTGGCCGTCGT
TTTACAACGTCGTGACTGGGAAAACCCTGGCGTTACCCAACTTAATCGCCTTGCAGCACATCCCCCTTTC
GCCAGCTGGCGTAATAGCGAAGAGGCCCGCACCGATCGCCCTTCCCAACAGTTGCGCAGCCTGAATGGCG
AATGGG
[124 nt withheld, positions 3367-3490]
C
[91 nt withheld, positions 3492-3582]
A
[49 nt withheld, positions 3584-3632]
CCTTTGACGTTGGAGTCCACGTTCTTT
[37 nt withheld, positions 3660-3696]
ACCCTATCTCGGTCTATTCTTTTGATTTATAAGGGATTTTGCCGATTTCGGCCTATTGGTTAAAAAATGA
GCTGATTTAACAAAAATTTAACGCGAATTTTAACAAAATATTAACGCTTACAATTTAGGTGGCACTTTTC
GGGGAAATGTGCGCGGAACCCCTATTTGTTTATTTTTCTAAATACATTCAAATATGTATCCGCTCATGAG
ACAATAACCCTGATAAATGCTTCAATAATATTGAAAAAGGAAGAGTATGAGTATTCAACATTTCCGTGTC
GCCCTTATTCCCTTTTTTGCGGCATTTTGCCTTCCTGTTTTTGCTCACCCAGAAACGCTGGTGAAAGTAA
AAGATGCTGAAGATCAGTTGGGTGCACGAGTGGGTTACATCGAACTGGATCTCAACAGCGGTAAGATCCT
TGAGAGTTTTCGCCCCGAAGAACGTTTTCCAATGATGAGCACTTTTAAAGTTCTGCTATGTGGCGCGGTA
TTATCCCGTATTGACGCCGGGCAAGAGCAACTCGGTCGCCGCATACACTATTCTCAGAATGACTTGGTTG
AGTACTCACCAGTCACAGAAAAGCATCTTACGGATGGCATGACAGTAAGAGAATTATGCAGTGCTGCCAT
AACCATGAGTGATAACACTGCGGCCAACTTACTTCTGACAACGATCGGAGGACCGAAGGAGCTAACCGCT
TTTTTGCACAACATGGGGGATCATGTAACTCGCCTTGATCGTTGGGAACCGGAGCTGAATGAAGCCATAC
CAAACGACGAGCGTGACACCACGATGCCTGTAGCAATGGCAACAACGTTGCGCAAACTATTAACTGGCGA
ACTACTTACTCTAGCTTCCCGGCAACAATTAATAGACTGGATGGAGGCGGATAAAGTTGCAGGACCACTT
CTGCGCTCGGCCCTTCCGGCTGGCTGGTTTATTGCTGATAAATCTGGAGCCGGTGAGCGTGGGTCTCGCG
GTATCATTGCAGCACTGGGGCCAGATGGTAAGCCCTCCCGTATCGTAGTTATCTACACGACGGGGAGTCA
GGCAACTATGGATGAACGAAATAGACAGATCGCTGAGATAGGTGCCTCACTGATTAAGCATTGGTAACTG
TCAGACCAAGTTTACTCATATATACTTTAGATTGATTTAAAACTTCATTTTTAATTTAAAAGGATCTAGG
TGAAGATCCTTTTTGATAATCTCATGACCAAAATCCCTTAACGTGAGTTTTCGTTCCACTGAGCGTCAGA
CCCCGTAGAAAAGATCAAAGGATCTTCTTGAGATCCTTTTTTTCTGCGCGTAATCTGCTGCTTGCAAACA
AAAAAACCACCGCTACCAGCGGTGGTTTGTTTGCCGGATCAAGAGCTACCAACTCTTTTTCCGAAGGTAA
CTGGCTTCAGCAGAGCGCAGATACCAAATACTGTTCTTCTAGTGTAGCCGTAGTTAGGCCACCACTTCAA
GAACTCTGTAGCACCGCCTACATACCTCGCTCTGCTAATCCTGTTACCAGTGGCTGCTGCCAGTGGCGAT
AAGTCGTGTCTTACCGGGTTGGACTCAAGACGATAGTTACCGGATAAGGCGCAGCGGTCGGGCTGAACGG
GGGGTTCGTGCACACAGCCCAGCTTGGAGCGAACGACCTACACCGAACTGAGATACCTACAGCGTGAGCT
ATGAGAAAGCGCCACGCTTCCCGAAGGGAGAAAGGCGGACAGGTATCCGGTAAGCGGCAGGGTCGGAACA
GGAGAGCGCACGAGGGAGCTTCCAGGGGGAAACGCCTGGTATCTTTATAGTCCTGTCGGGTTTCGCCACC
TCTGACTTGAGCGTCGATTTTTGTGATGCTCGTCAGGGGGGCGGAGCCTATGGAAAAACGCCAGCAACGC
GGCCTTTTTACGGTTCCTGGCCTTTTGCTGGCCTTTTGCTCACATGTTCTTTCCTGCGTTATCCCCTGAT
TCTGTGGATAACCGTATTACCGCCTTTGAGTGAGCTGATACCGCTCGCCGCAGCCGAACGACCGAGCGCA
GCGAGTCAGTGAGCGAGGAAGCGGAAGAGCGCCCAATACGCAAACCGCCTCTCCCCGCGCGTTGGCCGAT
TCATTAATGCAGCTGGCACGACAGGTTTCCCGACTGGAAAGCGGGCAGTGAGCGCAACGCAATTAATGTG
AGTTAGCTCACTCATTAGGCACCCCAGGCTTTACACTTTATGCTTCCGGCTCGTATGTTGTGTGGAATTG
TGAGCGGATAACAATTTCACACAGGAAACAGCTATGACCATGATTACGCCAAGCGCGCAATTAACCCTCA
CTAAAGGGAACAAAAGCTGGAGCTGCAAGCTTAATGTAGTCTTATGCAATACTCTTGTAGTCTTGCAACA
TGGTAACGATGAGTTAGCAACATGCCTTACAAGGAGAGAAAAAGCACCGTGCATGCCGATTGGTGGAAGT
AAGGTGGTACGATCGTGCCTTATTAGGAAGGCAACAGACGGGTCTGACATGGATTGGACGAACCACTGAA
TTGCCGCATTGCAGAGATATTGTATTTAAGTGCCTAGCTCGATACATAAACGGGTCTCTCTGGTTAGACC
AGATCTGAGCCTGGGAGCTCTCTGGCTAACTAGGGAACCCACTGCTTAAGCCTCAATAAAGCTTGCCTTG
AGTGCTTCAAGTAGTGTGTGCCCGTCTGTTGTGTGACTCTGGTAACTAGAGATCCCTCAGACCCTTTTAG
TCAGTGTGGAAAATCTCTAGCAGTGGCGCCCGAACAGGGACTTGAAAGCGAAAGGGAAACCAGAGGAGCT
CTCTCGACGCAGGACTCGGCTTGCTGAAGCGCGCACGGCAAGAGGCGAGGGGCGGCGACTGGTGAGTACG
CCAAAAATTTTGACTAGCGGAGGCTAGAAGGAGAGAGATGGGTGCGAGAGCGTCAGTATTAAGCGGGGGA
GAATTAGATCGCGATGGGAAAAAATTCGGTTAAGGCCAGGGGGAAAGAAAAAATATAAATTAAAACATAT
AGTATGGGCAAGCAGGGAGCTAGAACGATTCGCAGTTAATCCTGGCCTGTTAGAAACATCAGAAGGCTGT
AGACAAATACTGGGACAGCTACAACCATCCCTTCAGACAGGATCAGAAGAACTTAGATCATTATATAATA
CAGTAGCAACCCTCTATTGTGTGCATCAAAGGATAGAGATAAAAGACACCAAGGAAGCTTTAGACAAGAT
AGAGGAAGAGCAAAACAAAAGTAAGACCACCGCACAGCAAGCGGCCGCTGATCTTCAGACCTGGAGGAGG
AGATATGAGGGACAATTGGAGAAGTGAATTATATAAATATAAAGTAGTAAAAATTGAACCATTAGGAGTA
GCACCCACCAAGGCAAAGAGAAGAGTGGTGCAGAGAGAAAAAAGAGCAGTGGGAATAGGAGCTTTGTTCC
TTGGGTTCTTGGGAGCAGCAGGAAGCACTATGGGCGCAGCGTCAATGACGCTGACGGTACAGGCCAGACA
ATTATTGTCTGGTATAGTGCAGCAGCAGAACAATTTGCTGAGGGCTATTGAGGCGCAACAGCATCTGTTG
CAACTCACAGTCTGGGGCATCAAGCAGCTCCAGGCAAGAATCCTGGCTGTGGAAAGATACCTAAAGGATC
AACAGCTCCTGGGGATTTGGGGTTGCTCTGGAAAACTCATTTGCACCACTGCTGTGCCTTGGAATGCTAG
TTGGAGTAATAAATCTCTGGAACAGATTTGGAATCACACGACCTGGATGGAGTGGGACAGAGAAATTAAC
AATTACACAAGCTTAATACACTCCTTAATTGAAGAATCGCAAAACCAGCAAGAAAAGAATGAACAAGAAT
TATTGGAATTAGATAAATGGGCAAGTTTGTGGAATTGGTTTAACATAACAAATTGGCTGTGGTATATAAA
ATTATTCATAATGATAGTAGGAGGCTTGGTAGGTTTAAGAATAGTTTTTGCTGTACTTTCTATAGTGAAT
AGAGTTAGGCAGGGATATTCACCATTATCGTTTCAGACCCACCTCCCAACCCCGAGGGGACCCAGAGAGG
GCCTATTTCCCATGATTCCTTCATATTTGCATATACGATACAAGGCTGTTAGAGAGATAATTAGAATTAA
TTTGACTGTAAACACAAAGATATTAGTACAAAATACGTGACGTAGAAAGTAATAATTTCTTGGGTAGTTT
GCAGTTTTAAAATTATGTTTTAAAATGGACTATCATATGCTTACCGTAACTTGAAAGTATTTCGATTTCT
TGGCTTTATATATCTTGTGGAAAGGACGAAACACCGTTGGTAAAAATAGAGCAGCGGTTTTAGAGCTAGA
AATAGCAAGTTAAAATAAGGCTAGTCCGTTATCAACTTGAAAAAGTGGCACCGAGTCGGTGCTTTTTTAA
GCTTGGCGTAACTAGATCTTGAGACAAATGGCAGTATTCATCCACAATTTTAAAAGAAAAGGGGGGATTG
GGGGGTACAGTGCAGGGGAAAGAATAGTAGACATAATAGCAACAGACATACAAACTAAAGAATTACAAAA
ACAAATTACAAAAATTCAAAATTTTCGGGTTTATTACAGGGACAGCAGAGATCCACTTTGGCGCCGGCTC
GAGGGGG
