>Addgene plasmid #76387 | PTK2B gRNA (BRDN0001148298) | depositor partial sequence | sequence record 143847 | Target Sequence
TTGGTAAAAATAGAGCAGCG
