>Addgene plasmid #76387 | PTK2B gRNA (BRDN0001148298) | addgene partial sequence | sequence record 185739 | hU6-F
GTAGAAAGTAATAATTTCTTGGGTAGTTTGCAGTTTTAAAATTATGTTTTAAAATGGACTATCATATGCT
TACCGTAACTTGAAAGTATTTCGATTTCTTGGCTTTATATATCTTGTGGAAAGGACGAAACACCGTTGGT
AAAAATAGAGCAGCGGTTTTAGAGCTAGAAATAGCAAGTTAAAATAAGGCTAGTCCGTTATCAACTTGAA
AAAGTGGCACCGAGTCGGTGCTTTTTTAAGCTTGGCGTAACTAGATCTTGAGACAAATGGCAGTATTCAT
CCACAATTTTAAAAGAAAAGGGGGGATTGGGGGGTACAGTGCAGGGGAAAGAATAGTAGACATAATAGCA
ACAGACATACAAACTAAAGAATTACAAAAACAAATTACAAAAATTCAAAATTTTCGGGTTTATTACAGGG
ACAGCAGAGATCCACTTTGGCGCCGGCTCGAGGGGGCCCGGGTGCAAAGATGGATAAAGTTTTAAACAGA
GAGGAATCTTTGCAGCTAATGGACCTTCTAGGTCTTGAAAGGAGTGGGAATTGGCTCCGGTGCCCGTCAG
TGGGCAGAGC
